>Addgene plasmid #244807 | pADH99Cau | addgene full sequence | sequence record 492361 | Addgene NGS Result
GCTGCATTAATGAATCGGCCAACGCGCGGGGAGAGGCGGTTTGCGTATTGGGCGCTCTTCCGCTTCCTCG
CTCACTGACTCGCTGCGCTCGGTCGTTCGGCTGCGGCGAGCGGTATCAGCTCACTCAAAGGCGGTAATAC
GGTTATCCACAGAATCAGGGGATAACGCAGGAAAGAACATGTGAGCAAAAGGCCAGCAAAAGGCCAGGAA
CCGTAAAAAGGCCGCGTTGCTGGCGTTTTTCCATAGGCTCCGCCCCCCTGACGAGCATCACAAAAATCGA
CGCTCAAGTCAGAGGTGGCGAAACCCGACAGGACTATAAAGATACCAGGCGTTTCCCCCTGGAAGCTCCC
TCGTGCGCTCTCCTGTTCCGACCCTGCCGCTTACCGGATACCTGTCCGCCTTTCTCCCTTCGGGAAGCGT
GGCGCTTTCTCATAGCTCACGCTGTAGGTATCTCAGTTCGGTGTAGGTCGTTCGCTCCAAGCTGGGCTGT
GTGCACGAACCCCCCGTTCAGCCCGACCGCTGCGCCTTATCCGGTAACTATCGTCTTGAGTCCAACCCGG
TAAGACACGACTTATCGCCACTGGCAGCAGCCACTGGTAACAGGATTAGCAGAGCGAGGTATGTAGGCGG
TGCTACAGAGTTCTTGAAGTGGTGGCCTAACTACGGCTACACTAGAAGAACAGTATTTGGTATCTGCGCT
CTGCTGAAGCCAGTTACCTTCGGAAAAAGAGTTGGTAGCTCTTGATCCGGCAAACAAACCACCGCTGGTA
GCGGTGGTTTTTTTGTTTGCAAGCAGCAGATTACGCGCAGAAAAAAAGGATCTCAAGAAGATCCTTTGAT
CTTTTCTACGGGGTCTGACGCTCAGTGGAACGAAAACTCACGTTAAGGGATTTTGGTCATGAGATTATCA
AAAAGGATCTTCACCTAGATCCTTTTAAATTAAAAATGAAGTTTTAAATCAATCTAAAGTATATATGAGT
AAACTTGGTCTGACAGTTACCAATGCTTGATCAGTGAGGCACCTATCTCAGCGATCTGTCTATTTCGTTC
ATCCATAGTTGCCTGACTCCCCGTCGTGTAGATAACTACGATACGGGAGGGCTTACCATCTGGCCCCAGT
GCTGCAATGATACCGCGAGACCCACGCTCACCGGCTCCAGATTTATCAGCAATAAACCAGCCAGCCGGAA
GGGCCGAGCGCAGAAGTGGTCCTGCAACTTTATCCGCCTCCATCCAGTCTATTAATTGTTGCCGGGAAGC
TAGAGTAAGTAGTTCGCCAGTTAATAGTTTGCGCAACGTTGTTGCCATTGCTACAGGCATCGTGGTGTCA
CGCTCGTCGTTTGGTATGGCTTCATTCAGCTCCGGTTCCCAACGATCAAGGCGAGTTACATGATCCCCCA
TGTTGTGCAAAAAAGCGGTTAGCTCCTTCGGTCCTCCGATCGTTGTCAGAAGTAAGTTGGCCGCAGTGTT
ATCACTCATGGTTATGGCAGCACTGCATAATTCTCTTACTGTCATGCCATCCGTAAGATGCTTTTCTGTG
ACTGGTGAGTACTCAACCAAGTCATTCTGAGAATAGTGTATGCGGCGACCGAGTTGCTCTTGCCCGGCGT
CAATACGGGATAATACCGCGCCACATAGCAGAACTTTAAAAGTGCTCATCATTGGAAAACGTTCTTCGGG
GCGAAAACTCTCAAGGATCTTACCGCTGTTGAGATCCAGTTCGATGTAACCCACTCGTGCACCCAACTGA
TCTTCAGCATCTTTTACTTTCACCAGCGTTTCTGGGTGAGCAAAAACAGGAAGGCAAAATGCCGCAAAAA
AGGGAATAAGGGCGACACGGAAATGTTGAATACTCATACTCTTCCTTTTTCAATATTATTGAAGCATTTA
TCAGGGTTATTGTCTCATGAGCGGATACATATTTGAATGTATTTAGAAAAATAAACAAATAGGGGTTCCG
CGCACATTTCCCCGAAAAGTGCCACCTGACGTCTAAGAAACCATTATTATCATGACATTAACCTATAAAA
ATAGGCGTATCACGAGGCCCTTTGACGGCACGGCCACGCGTTTAAACCGCCTCAAGCGGATTTGCAGCTG
GTAAATCTTTCGAGAAGCACAATATTGTATACTACAAATTTCTTTTCCACACTGCAGACTATCTCCCTTC
GCAACATAAAAGTCACACACACACACACATCATACGTATCATTTTTATACCTACTCACGAAAACTAATAT
CATCGTGGAATCCCCTGAGCATGTCTGAGTGGATCTCTACTTTTCCTGGTTACACTCTGGCAGTGTCCAG
AGTGAAAAAAATTGTGGGAAGCATCATAAGAACTGGCCCTACTCCTCGCCATGTTGGTGTCATCATGGAC
GGTAACAGAAGGTATGCAAAAAGTCACAAAATCGAGTTGAAAGAAGGACATAATTTGGGGTTCGACTCGA
TGGCCAACATTCTCGAGTTACTCTATGAGTCAGGTGTTGAGTGTGCCACTGTCTACGCATTTTCAATTGA
GAATTTCAAAAGACTGCGCTACGAGGTCGAGTGGTTGATGGACTTAGCCAAATCCAAATTCCAGCAAATA
AGTCAACAAGGCGAACTTTGCGAAAAGTATGGTATCAAGATAAAAATCTTGGGCAACGTTGCTCTATTGC
CGTCTGATGTACAGGCAATCCTTGCCGAGACAGAAAGGATTACGAAGAACAACACAAGAGCTGTGCTCAA
TATTTGTTTTCCTTACACTTCTAGAGATGAGATGGCCACGTCTATGAGAAGAATTGTGATGCTATCGGAA
AAGGTCCCATCGCTTTTTATCGATGAATCTACCATTGAGGACTACTTGTACACTGCAGACTCACCACCTC
TTGATATCTTGGTTCGTACCAGTGGAACTTACAGGCTATCGGACTTCTTGTTGTGGCAGGCAGTGCCCGC
TTCTTGTTCGATCATGTTCAGCAACAAGTTGTGGCCAGATTTCACTGCATGGGACATGATCAAGATTCTT
CTCACCTGGAGCTTCCACGTGTACTGGTATGGAAATGGTAATGGCATTACTGGTGGGCCAACTTCTAAGC
CCATTCATCCTGCAAAGTCTATAGAAAAAGATCTCTCTCCCCTGCCGGGCTTGTCTTCATCGACGACAGC
TTATGAGAGGTTTCAGGATAATTCAACTGATAGTGAGAAGGATTCACTAGGCAAATCGGACGTGGAGGAT
GTTACATCTAATCTGTCCACGACATCAGATGTCGCAAAGTAGCGATACACTAGCATACTACTATACCAAG
ACACTTTGCATCAACACACAAGAATCTAGCTCGGACTTATATACCCTCACTGAGACAATTACCATGGACT
TCTTAGATTACACAATCCTCCTGATGAAGAGGAATTTTCTCTAATCGCATCAACTCTATCAAAGACCTCA
AGATAGTGTAAGTTTAATATTCCTGCAGATGTTGGGGTATTTTAGGTTGACTCATTACTACACGCAGCCC
TGAAAAATGGTTATCGAGTATCGCTAAATCTGGGGAAGTTCCTATACTTTCTAGAGAATAGGAACTTCCC
AGGATCTACGCGCATTGCAACTCCGAGGCCGATACCCTTTGACCAGTGGTCAATTCGTCACAATTGGCAA
CATTTTCATGATTTGGCAGCTTCACGTTGAACAATTGAACCAGCAGAATCCAGCAAAACGAGTTTCCGTT
GTGAATGCCCCTTTGTGTGTGCAAATAATCATGGTGGCTCCCTAATGGCATACCCTCAGTCACCTGGAGG
AATTGCTCGCTCGAGTCTCCTGAGGTGTCCTCCTGCCTGTGGAAAAAGCGGCCAGGTGTGGTCCACCGTT
GGAACAGCTTGCTGTATAAATACCACAGGTGCGCACGCCCCAGGGGCCTTTTTTTTTTTCTCCTCCCTAT
CCAAACTTAATTTTCATCCCCGGGGATGGATAAAAAGTATAGTATTGGTTTAGATATTGGTACTAACTCT
GTGGGTTGGGCAGTTATCACTGACGAATATAAAGTTCCATCAAAGAAATTTAAGGTGTTAGGTAACACTG
ACAGACACTCAATAAAAAAGAATCTTATCGGTGCTCTTTTGTTCGACTCCGGTGAAACTGCCGAGGCTAC
ACGTTTAAAAAGAACAGCAAGAAGAAGATATACCCGTAGAAAAAATAGAATATGTTATTTACAAGAAATC
TTTTCTAATGAAATGGCTAAAGTTGATGATTCCTTTTTCCATAGATTGGAAGAGTCATTTTTGGTTGAAG
AAGACAAAAAGCATGAGAGACATCCAATCTTTGGGAATATAGTTGATGAAGTGGCTTACCATGAAAAATA
TCCTACCATTTATCATTTAAGAAAGAAATTGGTAGATTCAACTGATAAAGCTGACCTTAGATTAATCTAT
TTAGCACTTGCCCATATGATTAAATTTAGAGGTCATTTTTTGATTGAAGGTGATTTGAACCCAGATAATT
CTGACGTGGATAAATTATTTATTCAATTAGTCCAAACCTACAACCAATTATTTGAGGAAAATCCAATTAA
TGCTAGTGGTGTCGATGCCAAAGCTATATTATCAGCCAGATTATCAAAATCTAGACGTTTGGAAAATTTG
ATTGCCCAATTGCCAGGAGAAAAAAAGAATGGATTATTTGGAAACTTGATCGCATTATCATTGGGTTTGA
CACCAAATTTTAAATCTAATTTTGATTTAGCTGAAGATGCTAAATTACAATTATCAAAAGACACCTATGA
CGACGATTTGGACAATTTACTTGCTCAAATTGGTGATCAATATGCAGATTTGTTCTTAGCTGCTAAAAAC
TTATCTGATGCTATTTTGTTGTCTGATATTTTGAGAGTGAACACAGAAATAACCAAAGCTCCATTATCAG
CATCTATGATCAAACGTTATGATGAACACCATCAGGATTTGACTTTATTGAAAGCTTTGGTGAGACAACA
ATTGCCAGAGAAGTATAAAGAAATCTTTTTCGATCAATCTAAAAACGGGTATGCAGGTTATATTGATGGG
GGTGCCTCCCAAGAGGAATTTTACAAATTTATAAAACCTATTTTAGAAAAGATGGATGGGACTGAGGAAC
TTTTGGTCAAATTGAACAGAGAAGATTTGTTACGTAAACAGAGAACTTTTGATAATGGTAGTATACCTCA
CCAAATTCATTTGGGTGAGTTGCATGCAATTTTAAGAAGACAAGAAGATTTTTATCCATTTTTAAAAGAT
AATAGAGAAAAAATCGAGAAAATTTTAACCTTTAGAATTCCATACTATGTTGGGCCTTTGGCTAGAGGTA
ATTCAAGATTTGCCTGGATGACACGTAAATCAGAAGAAACTATTACCCCTTGGAATTTTGAAGAGGTTGT
TGATAAAGGAGCATCAGCACAGAGTTTTATTGAAAGAATGACCAATTTCGATAAAAACTTACCAAATGAA
AAAGTTTTACCAAAACATTCCTTGTTATACGAATATTTTACTGTTTACAATGAACTTACAAAGGTTAAAT
ATGTTACTGAAGGTATGCGTAAGCCAGCCTTTTTATCTGGAGAACAGAAAAAGGCAATAGTTGATTTATT
GTTTAAAACAAATAGAAAAGTTACTGTTAAACAATTAAAAGAAGATTACTTTAAGAAAATTGAATGTTTT
GATTCAGTTGAAATCAGTGGTGTTGAAGACAGATTTAATGCTAGTTTAGGAACTTACCATGATTTACTTA
AAATTATCAAAGATAAAGATTTCTTGGATAACGAAGAAAATGAAGACATTTTAGAAGACATTGTTTTAAC
CTTAACTTTATTCGAAGATAGAGAGATGATTGAAGAACGTTTGAAGACTTATGCACATTTGTTTGACGAT
AAAGTGATGAAACAGTTGAAAAGAAGACGTTATACTGGATGGGGTAGATTGTCTCGTAAATTGATCAATG
GAATTAGAGATAAACAAAGTGGTAAAACTATCTTGGACTTTTTGAAATCTGACGGATTTGCTAATAGAAA
TTTCATGCAATTGATCCACGACGATAGTTTGACATTTAAAGAAGACATCCAAAAGGCCCAAGTGAGTGGG
CAAGGTGATTCATTACATGAACATATTGCAAATTTAGCCGGATCTCCTGCTATTAAGAAAGGGATATTAC
AAACTGTTAAAGTTGTGGATGAATTAGTGAAAGTAATGGGAAGACATAAACCTGAAAACATTGTCATTGA
GATGGCAAGAGAAAATCAAACTACACAAAAAGGACAGAAAAATAGTAGAGAACGTATGAAAAGAATAGAA
GAGGGTATTAAAGAATTGGGTAGTCAAATATTGAAAGAACACCCAGTGGAAAATACCCAGTTGCAAAATG
AAAAATTATATCTTTACTACCTTCAAAATGGACGTGATATGTATGTTGATCAGGAATTAGATATAAATAG
ACTTTCAGATTATGATGTAGATCATATAGTTCCACAATCTTTCTTGAAAGATGATTCCATAGACAATAAA
GTATTAACTAGAAGTGATAAAAATAGAGGTAAAAGTGATAATGTCCCAAGTGAGGAAGTCGTCAAAAAGA
TGAAAAATTACTGGCGTCAACTTTTGAATGCTAAATTAATTACTCAAAGAAAATTTGATAATTTGACTAA
AGCAGAAAGAGGTGGGCTTTCTGAATTAGATAAAGCCGGGTTCATTAAAAGACAATTGGTCGAAACTAGA
CAAATTACTAAACATGTTGCCCAAATTTTAGATTCCCGTATGAACACTAAGTATGACGAAAATGATAAGT
TAATACGTGAGGTTAAAGTCATTACTTTAAAATCAAAACTTGTCTCTGATTTCAGAAAGGATTTCCAATT
CTATAAAGTTAGAGAAATTAATAATTATCATCATGCTCATGATGCATATTTGAATGCTGTAGTTGGAACT
GCTTTAATCAAGAAATACCCTAAATTAGAATCTGAATTTGTATATGGTGATTACAAAGTCTATGATGTTA
GAAAGATGATTGCTAAATCAGAACAAGAAATTGGTAAAGCTACAGCTAAATACTTCTTTTACTCTAACAT
TATGAATTTCTTTAAAACAGAAATTACTTTGGCAAACGGTGAAATTAGAAAAAGACCTCTTATTGAAACA
AATGGTGAGACTGGAGAGATAGTTTGGGACAAAGGGCGTGATTTCGCTACTGTTAGAAAAGTTTTATCAA
TGCCACAAGTTAACATTGTAAAGAAAACAGAGGTTCAAACTGGTGGTTTCTCAAAAGAAAGTATTTTGCC
TAAAAGAAATAGTGATAAATTGATTGCCAGAAAAAAGGATTGGGATCCAAAGAAATATGGTGGTTTCGAC
TCACCAACCGTAGCCTATTCTGTTTTGGTTGTGGCAAAGGTTGAAAAGGGTAAAAGTAAAAAGCTTAAAT
CAGTAAAAGAACTTTTGGGTATTACAATAATGGAAAGAAGTTCCTTTGAAAAGAACCCTATTGATTTTTT
GGAAGCTAAAGGTTATAAGGAAGTAAAGAAGGACTTAATAATCAAATTGCCTAAATATTCTTTATTTGAA
TTAGAAAATGGGAGAAAAAGAATGTTGGCTTCTGCTGGAGAATTGCAAAAGGGTAATGAATTAGCATTGC
CTTCCAAATATGTTAACTTCTTGTATTTAGCTTCACACTATGAAAAGTTGAAAGGGTCACCAGAAGATAA
CGAGCAAAAACAATTATTTGTTGAACAACACAAACACTACTTAGATGAGATTATAGAACAAATTAGTGAA
TTCAGTAAAAGAGTGATATTAGCTGATGCAAATTTAGATAAAGTTTTGTCAGCCTATAACAAACATAGAG
ATAAGCCAATTAGAGAACAAGCAGAAAACATTATTCACTTATTTACCCTTACCAATTTAGGAGCACCTGC
TGCTTTCAAGTATTTTGATACAACAATTGATCGTAAAAGATATACCTCAACAAAAGAAGTCTTAGACGCC
ACCTTAATTCATCAATCAATCACTGGATTGTATGAGACAAGAATTGATTTGTCTCAATTGGGTGGTGATG
AAGGGGCTGATCCTAAGAAGAAAAGAAAAGTTGATCCAAAGAAAAAGCGTAAGGTGGATCCTAAGAAAAA
GAGAAAGGTTGACTACAAAGACCATGACGGTGATTATAAAGATCATGACATCGACTACAAGGATGACGAT
GACAAGTGATAATGACTGCAGAGATCCATCGACCTGCCGCCAAGCTAATTCCGGGCGAATTTCTGTCGAG
TCATGTAATTAGTTATGTCACGCTTACATTCACGCCCTCCCCCCACATCCGCTCTAACCGAAAAGGAAGG
AGTTAGACAACCTGAAGTCTAGGTCCCTATTTATTTTTTTATAGTTATGTTAGTATTAAGAACGTTATTT
ATATTTCAAATTTTTCTTTTTTTTCTGTACAGACGCGTGTACGCATGTAACATTATACTGAAAACCTTGC
TTGAGAAGGTTTTGGGACGCTCGAAGGCTTTAATTTGCGGCCCCAATAATGATTGGTTTGATATTTTTGT
CTAGTACCATCTGTACCATTACACTTAAATTATCTTTATATCTGTCTAACTCGACTGTCTGGATTTCATT
GATGTAGTCGTATGCATCGTTAGTTCCAAAAAATATTGTCATCAATTTGATATTGGTTTCCGACTCTAAA
ATTTTTGGAAGAATTTGTCTAGCGTGCTCTGAGTTGTAGCCACTGAAACCACGGTTAATAACATCCAATT
TTCGGATATACACATTCTGTAATGCTGGATGAAAGCCATACTGGGTACAACTAAACTGGGTGATGGAGTC
ACCGAACAACACAAATTTACCGTATTCCATGATTGCTATGGTTGAGAATTTTTTTTTTTTTCTTGTCCCA
CGCCATTTTTCAAATTATGCAGTTGAGAATGTTAGTTTTTGTGTACACCCCGTTCGCTGAATATTTCGGA
ATAATTCAAAGATTGGGGAGTGGGGGAGGCGATAGACGAAGACACGGTATAAAAATGGGCAAAATTTTCC
CCAACTTTTTGCAGTGGTTTAACTAATAATCGTCGACATGCCACAATTTGATATATTATGTAAAACACCA
CCTAAGGTGCTTGTTCGTCAGTTTGTGGAAAGGTTTGAAAGACCTTCAGGTGAGAAAATAGCATTATGTG
CTGCTGAACTAACCTATTTATGTTGGATGATTACACATAACGGAACAGCAATCAAGAGAGCCACATTCAT
GAGCTATAATACTATCATAAGCAATTCGTTGAGTTTCGATATTGTCAATAAATCACTCCAGTTTAAATAC
AAGACGCAAAAAGCAACAATTTTGGAAGCCTCATTAAAGAAATTGATTCCTGCTTGGGAATTTACAATTA
TTCCTTACTATGGACAAAAACATCAATCTGATATCACTGATATTGTAAGTAGTTTGCAATTACAGTTCGA
ATCATCGGAAGAAGCAGATAAGGGAAATAGCCACAGTAAAAAAATGCTTAAAGCACTTCTAAGTGAGGGT
GAAAGCATCTGGGAGATCACTGAGAAAATACTAAATTCGTTTGAGTATACTTCGAGATTTACAAAAACAA
AAACTTTATACCAATTCCTCTTCCTAGCTACTTTCATCAATTGTGGAAGATTCAGCGATATTAAGAACGT
TGATCCGAAATCATTTAAATTAGTCCAAAATAAGTATTTGGGAGTAATAATCCAGTGTTTAGTGACAGAG
ACAAAGACAAGCGTTAGTAGGCACATATACTTCTTTAGCGCAAGGGGTAGGATCGATCCACTTGTATATT
TGGATGAATTTTTGAGGAATTCTGAACCAGTCCTAAAACGAGTAAATAGGACCGGCAATTCTTCAAGCAA
TAAACAGGAATACCAATTATTAAAAGATAACTTAGTCAGATCGTACAATAAAGCTTTGAAGAAAAATGCG
CCTTATTCAATCTTTGCTATAAAAAATGGCCCAAAATCTCACATTGGAAGACATTTGATGACCTCATTTC
TTTCAATGAAGGGCCTAACGGAGTTGACTAATGTTGTGGGAAATTGGAGCGATAAGCGTGCTTCTGCCGT
GGCCAGGACAACGTATACTCATCAGATAACAGCAATACCTGATCACTACTTCGCACTAGTTTCTCGGTAC
TATGCATATGATCCAATATCAAAGGAAATGATAGCATTGAAGGATGAGACTAATCCAATTGAGGAGTGGC
AGCATATAGAACAGCTAAAGGGTAGTGCTGAAGGAAGCATACGATACCCCGCATGGAATGGGATAATATC
ACAGGAGGTACTAGACTACCTTTCATCCTACATAAATAGACGCATATAAGAGTGAAATTCTGGAAATCTG
GAAATCTGGTTTTGTATTCTTGTTATTCTTCTTTTTGTTATTACATATATAACTTGTTACTTTTTTAAAA
AAATCTTTGTATATTTTATAAATATATAAAACTAAATTTAAGAAAAAGAGAAAAATGTTTTATTTGAGAG
ATTGAAATTTTACTTGAATTTAGCTTAGCTTTTATAAAGTATTATTATGTAAAAAAACAAAACAAATATA
CATTAAAAAGTTAAGACTATAAAATAGCCACCCAAGGCATTTCTATATCTTGTTGTTGTTGTTTTCATCT
TCTGTATCAGAGGAACTTATTTTATTATTTTCGTCACGGGTATTTTCTCTTGTTTGATGATTCATCCCAT
TCATTCCATCATAAAATATCAAGCTTGCCTCGTCCCCGCCGGGTCACCCGGCCAGCGACATGGAGGCCCA
GAATACCCTCCTTGACAGTCTTGACGTGCGCAGCTCAGGGGCATGATGTGACTGTCGCCCGTACATTTAG
CCCATACATCCCCATGTATAATCATTTGCATCCATACATTTTGATGGCCGCACGGCGCGAAGCAAAAATT
ACGGCTCCTCGCTGCAGACCTGCGAGCAGGGAAACGCTCCCCTCACAGACGCGTTGAATTGTCCCCACGC
CGCGCCCCTGTAGAGAAATATAAAAGGTTAGGATTTGCCACTGAGGTTCTTCTTTCATATACTTCCTTTT
AAAATCTTGCTAGGATACAGTTCTCACATCACATCCGAACATAAACAACCGGATCCTACAATTATGTCTA
CTACTTTGGATGATACTGCTTATAGATACAGAACTTCTGTTCCAGGTGATGCTGAAGCTATTGAAGCTTT
GGATGGTTCTTTCACTACCGATACTGTTTTTAGAGTTACTGCTACTGGTGATGGTTTCACTTTGAGAGAA
GTTCCAGTTGATCCACCATTGACTAAGGTTTTCCCAGATGATGAATCCGATGATGAATCCGATGCTGGTG
AAGATGGTGATCCAGATTCTAGAACTTTCGTTGCTTATGGTGATGATGGTGATTTGGCTGGTTTCGTTGT
TGTTTCTTATTCTGGTTGGAACAGAAGATTGACTGTTGAAGATATTGAAGTTGCTCCAGAACATAGAGGT
CATGGTGTTGGTAGAGCTTTGATGGGTTTGGCTACTGAATTCGCCAGAGAAAGAGGTGCTGGTCATTTGT
GGTTGGAAGTTACCAATGTTAATCGGTGTTTAAACCCCAGCGCCTGGCGGGCGCTCACAATTCCACACAA
CATACGAGCCGGAAGCATAAAGTGTAAAGCCTGGGGTGCCTAATGAGTGAGCTAACTCACATTAATTGCG
TTGCGCTCACTGCCCGCTTTCCAGTCGGGAAACCTGTCGTGCCA
Features (pLannotate 1.2.2; 15 found; start..end, strand, type, name):
    238..826     -  rep_origin     ori: high-copy-number ColE1/pMB1/pBR322/pUC origin of replication
    997..1857    -  CDS            AmpR: β-lactamase; bla; confers resistance to ampicillin, carbenicillin, and related antibiotics
   1858..1962    -  promoter       AmpR promoter: bla
   2276..3028    +  CDS            RER2 (fragment): RER2_YEAST - Experimental evidence at protein level: Swiss-Prot protein existence level 1. With NUS1, forms the dehydrodolichyl diphosphate synthase (DDS) complex, an essential component of the dolichol monophosphate (Dol-P) biosynthetic machinery. Adds multiple copies of isopentenyl pyrophosphate (IPP) to farnesyl pyrophosphate (FPP) to produce dehydrodolichyl diphosphate (Dedol-PP), a precursor of dolichol which is utilized as a sugar carrier in protein glycosylation in the endoplasmic reticulum (ER). From Saccharomyces cerevisiae (strain ATCC 204508 / S288c) (Baker's yeast).
   3535..3568    -  protein_bind   FRT (minimal): supports FLP-mediated excision but not integration (Turan and Bode, 2011) FLP recombinase from the Saccharomyces cerevisiae 2μ plasmid
   3946..8049    +  CDS            cas9: CAS9_STRP1 - Also known as csn1 From Streptococcus pyogenes serotype M1.
   8131..8196    +  CDS            3xFLAG: three tandem FLAG® epitope tags, followed by an enterokinase cleavage site
   8261..8508    +  terminator     CYC1 terminator: S. cerevisiae CYC1; transcription terminator for CYC1
   8551..8829    -  CDS            Iah1 (fragment): IAH1_RAT - Also known as Harpb64. Experimental evidence at transcript level: Swiss-Prot protein existence level 2. Probable lipase. From Rattus norvegicus (Rat).
   9068..10339   +  CDS            FLP: site-specific recombinase FLP is a site-specific recombinase from Saccharomyces cerevisiae. Recombination occurs at FRT sequences.
  10767..11110   +  promoter       TEF promoter: Ashbya gossypii TEF promoter
  11124..11573   +  CDS            sta (fragment): STA_STRLA - Experimental evidence at protein level: Swiss-Prot protein existence level 1. Involved in resistance to streptothricin, a broad-spectrum antibiotic produced by streptomycetes. Detoxifies streptothricin via acetylation of the beta amino group of the first beta-lysyl moiety of streptothricin. From Streptomyces lavendulae.
  11618..11648   -  promoter       lac promoter: promoter for the E. coli lac operon
  11663..11684   -  protein_bind   CAP binding site: CAP binding activates transcription in the presence of cAMP. E. coli catabolite activator protein
  11697..55      -  CDS            lacI (fragment) (across the origin): lac repressor; lacI; The lac repressor binds to the lac operator to inhibit transcription in E. coli. This inhibition can be relieved by adding lactose or isopropyl-β-D-thiogalactopyranoside (IPTG).
