[The description below was written by a language model from this plasmid's Addgene catalogue record and pLannotate feature annotations shown in this document.]
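Description:
pADH99Cau is an 11.7 kb yeast CRISPR plasmid derived from pADH99 and adapted for the HIS-FLP genome-editing system in Candidozyma (Candida) auris. It is propagated in E. coli through a high-copy ColE1/pUC-type origin and a β-lactamase (AmpR) cassette. No yeast replication origin is annotated, which fits a design meant to integrate into the genome rather than persist as an episome. According to the record, the C. albicans HIS1 and ENO1 promoter sequences of the parent plasmid were replaced with their C. auris counterparts. The named insert, CauHIS1_US, is a roughly 1.4 kb C. auris segment, by its name the region upstream of HIS1, presumably serving as a homology arm for targeting that locus. The automated "RER2 fragment" annotation falls in this part of the plasmid and probably reflects a neighbouring C. auris gene within the arm.

The payload starts with a minimal FRT site. This is followed by a C. albicans codon-optimized Streptococcus pyogenes Cas9 carrying a C-terminal 3xFLAG tag and ending in the CYC1 terminator; given the backbone modification, it is presumably driven by the C. auris ENO1 promoter. Downstream lies S. cerevisiae FLP recombinase, listed as under the C. albicans MAL2 promoter. The "Iah1 fragment" hit in this region is likely a spurious homology match. The cassette ends with an Ashbya gossypii TEF promoter driving only the first half of the nourseothricin acetyltransferase (NAT) marker. This truncation implies that a functional marker is rebuilt by recombination with a companion fragment carrying the other half, although the record does not describe that partner or any guide RNA cassette. Only one FRT site is annotated, so a second site for FLP-mediated removal of the Cas9/marker cassette after editing would have to come from elsewhere.
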