Addgene plasmid #244807: pADH99Cau
Purpose: Modified plasmid from pADH99 to perform HIS-FLP CRISPR in Candidozyma auris
Depositing lab: Patrick Van Dijck. Depositing organization: Katholieke Universiteit Leuven. Publication: A comparative evaluation of CRISPR-Cas9 allele editing systems in Candida auris: challenging research in a challenging bug. Sofras D, Carolus H, Subotic A, Romero CL, Ennis CL, Hernday AD, Nobile CJ, Rybak JM, Van Dijck P. bioRxiv [Preprint]. 2025 Jan 11:2025.01.09.632232. doi: 10.1101/2025.01.09.632232. PubMed 39829791.
Backbone
  Vector backbone: pADH99
  Backbone manufacturer: Namkha Nguyen
  Backbone size w/o insert (bp): 2226
  Total vector size (bp): 11734
  Modifications to backbone: Changed the C. albicans HIS1 promoter and ENO1 promoter sequences with the C. auris ones.
  Vector type: Yeast Expression, CRISPR
  Selectable markers: Nourseothricin
Growth in bacteria
  Bacterial resistance: Ampicillin, 100 μg/mL
  Growth temperature: 37°C
  Growth strain: DH5alpha
  Growth instructions: 100µg/mL Ampicillin
  Copy number: Unknown
Gene/Insert
  Gene/Insert name: CauHIS1_US
  Species: C. auris
  Insert size (bp): 1447
  Tag / fusion protein: C. albicans codon optimized Cas9; C. albicans MAL2 promoter; S. cerevisiae FLP recombinase; NAT resistance (first half)
  Cloning method: Gibson Cloning
  Sequencing primers: 5′ GGATTTGCAGCTGGTAAATC
Terms and licenses: Academic/Nonprofit Terms; Industry Terms: Not Available to Industry
Depositor comments: Please visit https://doi.org/10.1101/2025.01.09.632232 for bioRxiv preprint.
How to cite: pADH99Cau was a gift from Patrick Van Dijck (Addgene plasmid # 244807 ; http://n2t.net/addgene:244807 ; RRID:Addgene_244807)
